>Addgene plasmid #63157 | pDestTol2pA2-U6:gRNA | depositor full sequence | sequence record 105835 | pDestTol2pA2-U6:gRNA sequence 6354 bps
CACTTTTCGGGGAAATGTGCGCGGAACCCCTATTTGTTTATTTTTCTAAATACATTCAAATATGTATCCG
CTCATGAGACAATAACCCTGATAAATGCTTCAATAATATTGAAAAAGGAAGAGTATGAGTATTCAACATT
TCCGTGTCGCCCTTATTCCCTTTTTTGCGGCATTTTGCCTTCCTGTTTTTGCTCACCCAGAAACGCTGGT
GAAAGTAAAAGATGCTGAAGATCAGTTGGGTGCACGAGTGGGTTACATCGAACTGGATCTCAACAGCGGT
AAGATCCTTGAGAGTTTTCGCCCCGAAGAACGTTTTCCAATGATGAGCACTTTTAAAGTTCTGCTATGTG
GCGCGGTATTATCCCGTATTGACGCCGGGCAAGAGCAACTCGGTCGCCGCATACACTATTCTCAGAATGA
CTTGGTTGAGTACTCACCAGTCACAGAAAAGCATCTTACGGATGGCATGACAGTAAGAGAATTATGCAGT
GCTGCCATAACCATGAGTGATAACACTGCGGCCAACTTACTTCTGACAACGATCGGAGGACCGAAGGAGC
TAACCGCTTTTTTGCACAACATGGGGGATCATGTAACTCGCCTTGATCGTTGGGAACCGGAGCTGAATGA
AGCCATACCAAACGACGAGCGTGACACCACGATGCCTGTAGCAATGGCAACAACGTTGCGCAAACTATTA
ACTGGCGAACTACTTACTCTAGCTTCCCGGCAACAATTAATAGACTGGATGGAGGCGGATAAAGTTGCAG
GACCACTTCTGCGCTCGGCCCTTCCGGCTGGCTGGTTTATTGCTGATAAATCTGGAGCCGGTGAGCGTGG
GTCTCGCGGTATCATTGCAGCACTGGGGCCAGATGGTAAGCCCTCCCGTATCGTAGTTATCTACACGACG
GGGAGTCAGGCAACTATGGATGAACGAAATAGACAGATCGCTGAGATAGGTGCCTCACTGATTAAGCATT
GGTAACTGTCAGACCAAGTTTACTCATATATACTTTAGATTGATTTAAAACTTCATTTTTAATTTAAAAG
GATCTAGGTGAAGATCCTTTTTGATAATCTCATGACCAAAATCCCTTAACGTGAGTTTTCGTTCCACTGA
GCGTCAGACCCCGTAGAAAAGATCAAAGGATCTTCTTGAGATCCTTTTTTTCTGCGCGTAATCTGCTGCT
TGCAAACAAAAAAACCACCGCTACCAGCGGTGGTTTGTTTGCCGGATCAAGAGCTACCAACTCTTTTTCC
GAAGGTAACTGGCTTCAGCAGAGCGCAGATACCAAATACTGTCCTTCTAGTGTAGCCGTAGTTAGGCCAC
CACTTCAAGAACTCTGTAGCACCGCCTACATACCTCGCTCTGCTAATCCTGTTACCAGTGGCTGCTGCCA
GTGGCGATAAGTCGTGTCTTACCGGGTTGGACTCAAGACGATAGTTACCGGATAAGGCGCAGCGGTCGGG
CTGAACGGGGGGTTCGTGCACACAGCCCAGCTTGGAGCGAACGACCTACACCGAACTGAGATACCTACAG
CGTGAGCTATGAGAAAGCGCCACGCTTCCCGAAGGGAGAAAGGCGGACAGGTATCCGGTAAGCGGCAGGG
TCGGAACAGGAGAGCGCACGAGGGAGCTTCCAGGGGGAAACGCCTGGTATCTTTATAGTCCTGTCGGGTT
TCGCCACCTCTGACTTGAGCGTCGATTTTTGTGATGCTCGTCAGGGGGGCGGAGCCTATGGAAAAACGCC
AGCAACGCGGCCTTTTTACGGTTCCTGGCCTTTTGCTGGCCTTTTGCTCACATGTTCTTTCCTGCGTTAT
CCCCTGATTCTGTGGATAACCGTATTACCGCCTTTGAGTGAGCTGATACCGCTCGCCGCAGCCGAACGAC
CGAGCGCAGCGAGTCAGTGAGCGAGGAAGCGGAAGAGCGCCCAATACGCAAACCGCCTCTCCCCGCGCGT
TGGCCGATTCATTAATGCAGCTGGCACGACAGGTTTCCCGACTGGAAAGCGGGCAGTGAGCGCAACGCAA
TTAATGTGAGTTAGCTCACTCATTAGGCACCCCAGGCTTTACACTTTATGCTTCCGGCTCGTATGTTGTG
TGGAATTGTGAGCGGATAACAATTTCACACAGGAAACAGCTATGACCATGATTACGCCAAGCGCGCAATT
AACCCTCACTAAAGGGAACAAAAGCTGGAGCTCCACCGCGGTGGCGGCCGCTCTAGAACTAGTGGATCTG
CTGGGCTTGCTGAAGGTAGGGGGTCAAGAACCAGAGGTGTAAAGTACTTGAGTAATTTTACTTGATTACT
GTACTTAAGTATTATTTTTGGGGATTTTTACTTTACTTGAGTACAATTAAAAATCAATACTTTTACTTTT
ACTTAATTACATTTTTTTAGAAAAAAAAGTACTTTTTACTCCTTACAATTTTATTTACAGTCAAAAAGTA
CTTATTTTTTGGAGATCACTTCATTCTATTTTCCCTTGCTATTACCAAACCAATTGAATTGCGCTGATGC
CCAGTTTAATTTAAATGTTATTTATTCTGCCTATGAAAATCGTTTTCACATTATATGAAATTGGTCAGAC
ATGTTCATTGGTCCTTTGGAAGTGACGTCATGTCACATCTATTACCACAATGCACAGCACCTTGACCTGG
AAATTAGGGAAATTATAACAGTCAATCAGTGGAAGAAAATGGAGGAAGTATGTGATTCATCAGCAGCTGC
GAGCAGCACAGTCCAAAATCAGCCACAGGATCAAGAGCACCCGTGGCCGTATCTTCGCAGATCTGATCTA
GAGGATCATAATCAGCCATACCACATTTGTAGAGGTTTTACTTGCTTTAAAAAACCTCCCACACCTCCCC
CTGAACCTGAAACATAAAATGAATGCAATTGTTGTTGTTAACTTGTTTATTGCAGCTTATAATGGTTACA
AATAAAGCAATAGCATCACAAATTTCACAAATAAAGCATTTTTTTCACTGCATTCTAGTTGTGGTTTGTC
CAAACTCATCAATGTATCTTATCATGTCTGGATCATCATCGATGCGTCTTTTGTTCTGGTCATCAAGGAG
GGGGGAATGTTCTGCGCATGCCTGTGGGGGAGGGAGAAGGACACGTCACTGAAAACGTCCCTGCATCACA
CCGAGACACCCAATCACTCAAGCCGAGACCAGATAATTTTGCATATGCTTTAAAGTTTGAAAAATACCAC
GGTAAACCCTCACACAAACTCTGGATTTGAGATCTTTCAGGTTTTATCAGTTTGCAGGTTTATGTCACCA
TGATATAGGGTCAGACTTGATCTAAGGGAGCTGAATAAGTGGTTTAGTCACTCACCACCTCCCAAAAACA
TACCCAGAAGTCCCTGGTATATATAGCTCTCCCTCCAGCTCTTGGTTCGGCTAGCACTCCTCAGTGACGA
GGAGTCAGTAGCGTTTTAGAGCTAGAAATAGCAAGTTAAAATAAGGCTAGTCCGTTATCAACTTGAAAAA
GTGGCACCGAGTCGGTGCTTTTTTGGTACCGTAAAACGACGGCCAGTGAATTATCAACTATGTATAATAA
AGTTGAACGAGAAACGTAAAATGATATAAATATCAATATATTAAATTAGATTTTGCATAAAAAACAGACT
ACATAATACTGTAAAACACAACATATCCAGTCACTATGGCGGCCGCATTAGGCACCCCCAGGCTTTACAC
TTTATGCTTCCGGCTCGTATAATGTGTGGATTTTGAGTTAGGATCCGTCGAGATTTTCAGGAGCTAAGGA
AGCTAAAATGGAGAAAAAAATCACTGGATATACCACCGTTGATATATCCCAATGGCATCGTAAAGAACAT
TTTGAGGCATTTCAGTCAGTTGCTCAATGTACCTATAACCAGACCGTTCAGCTGGATATTACGGCCTTTT
TAAAGACCGTAAAGAAAAATAAGCACAAGTTTTATCCGGCCTTTATTCACATTCTTGCCCGCCTGATGAA
TGCTCATCCGGAATTCCGTATGGCAATGAAAGACGGTGAGCTGGTGATATGGGATAGTGTTCACCCTTGT
TACACCGTTTTCCATGAGCAAACTGAAACGTTTTCATCGCTCTGGAGTGAATACCACGACGATTTCCGGC
AGTTTCTACACATATATTCGCAAGATGTGGCGTGTTACGGTGAAAACCTGGCCTATTTCCCTAAAGGGTT
TATTGAGAATATGTTTTTCGTCTCAGCCAATCCCTGGGTGAGTTTCACCAGTTTTGATTTAAACGTGGCC
AATATGGACAACTTCTTCGCCCCCGTTTTCACCATGGGCAAATATTATACGCAAGGCGACAAGGTGCTGA
TGCCGCTGGCGATTCAGGTTCATCATGCCGTTTGTGATGGCTTCCATGTCGGCAGAATGCTTAATGAATT
ACAACAGTACTGCGATGAGTGGCAGGGCGGGGCGTAATCTAGAGGATCCGGCTTACTAAAAGCCAGATAA
CAGTATGCGTATTTGCGCGCTGATTTTTGCGGTATAAGAATATATACTGATATGTATACCCGAAGTATGT
CAAAAAGAGGTATGCTATGAAGCAGCGTATTACAGTGACAGTTGACAGCGACAGCTATCAGTTGCTCAAG
GCATATATGATGTCAATATCTCCGGTTCGGTAAGCACAACCATGCAGAATGAAGCCCGTCGTCTGCGTGC
CGAACGCTGGAAAGCGGAAAATCAGGAAGGGATGGCTGAGGTCGCCCGGTTTATTGAAATGAACGGCTCC
TTTGCCGACGAGAACAGGGGCTGGTGAAATGCAGTTTAAGGTTTACACCTATAAAAGAGAGAGCCGTTAT
CGTCTGTTTGTGGATGTACAGAGTGATATTATTGACACGCCCGGGCGACGGATGGTGATCCCCCTGGCCA
GTGCACGTCTGCTGTCAGATAAAGTCCCCCGTGAACTTTACCCGGTGGTGCATATCGGGGATGAAAGCTG
GCGCATGATGACCACCGATATGGCCAGTGTGCCGGTCTCCGTTATCGGGGAAGAAGTGGCTGATCTCAGC
CACCGCGAAAATGACATCAAAAACGCCATTAACCTGATGTTCTGGGGAATATAAATGTCAGGCTCCCTTA
TACACAGCCAGTCTGCAGGTCGACCATAGTGACTGGATATGTTGTGTTTTACAGTATTATGTAGTCTGTT
TTTTATGCAAAATCTAATTTAATATATTGATATTTATATCATTTTACGTTTCTCGTTCAACTTTTCTATA
CAAAGTTGATAGCTTGGCGTAATCATGGTCATAGCTGTTTCCTGCTCGAGGGCCCATCTGGCCTGTGTTT
CAGACACCAGGGAGTCTCTGCTCACGTTTCCTGCTATTTGCAGCCTCTCTATCAAGACTAATACACCTCT
TCCCGCATCGGCTGCCTGTGAGAGGCTTTTCAGCACTGCAGGATTGCTTTTCAGCCCCAAAAGAGCTAGG
CTTGACACTAACAATTTTGAGAATCAGCTTCTACTGAAGTTAAATCTGAGGTTTTACAACTTTGAGTAGC
GTGTACTGGCATTAGATTGTCTGTCTTATAGTTTGATAATTAAATACAAACAGTTCTAAAGCAGGATAAA
ACCTTGTATGCATTTCATTTAATGTTTTTTGAGATTAAAAGCTTAAACAAGAATCTCTAGTTTTCTTTCT
TGCTTTTACTTTTACTTCCTTAATACTCAAGTACAATTTTAATGGAGTACTTTTTTACTTTTACTCAAGT
AAGATTCTAGCCAGATACTTTTACTTTTAATTGAGTAAAATTTTCCCTAAGTACTTGTACTTTCACTTGA
GTAAAATTTTTGAGTACTTTTTACACCTCTGTCAAGAACTCCTGGACAAACCTCTGACCTGTGTGGAACA
GAGTGGATATGGGTGTCTGAACAGATATTCACGTCTTTTGCAGATCAGAGGGCATTTCTGGTGTTGTGCA
ATGACCTGGGTCCAACAGGTAGGCGTACTCGTATCCAAGAGCCTTGTTGGACAGGAGGTAGTCTCCATTC
CTATAAAGAGGAAGGAATGGCACCATGTAGTAGCCGTCATTGTGGCCAATTGGTGCATTGGTACGTGGGT
AGATGGACCGGGGAGGCTGATGAGTTCTTAGCCAGC
[32 nt withheld, positions 6127-6158]
CCTTTGACGTTGGAGTCCACGTTCTTT
[37 nt withheld, positions 6186-6222]
ACCCTATCTCGGTCTATTCTTTTGATTTATAAGGGATTTTGCCGATTTCGGCCTATTGGTTAAAAAATGA
GCTGATTTAACAAAAATTTAACGCGAATTTTAACAAAATATTAACGCTTACAATTTAGGTGG
Features (pLannotate 1.2.2; 23 found; start..end, strand, type, name):
     20..124     +  promoter       AmpR promoter: bla
    125..985     +  CDS            AmpR: β-lactamase; bla; confers resistance to ampicillin, carbenicillin, and related antibiotics
   1156..1744    +  rep_origin     ori: high-copy-number ColE1/pMB1/pBR322/pUC origin of replication
   1927..2019    +  CDS            lacI (fragment): lac repressor; lacI; The lac repressor binds to the lac operator to inhibit transcription in E. coli. This inhibition can be relieved by adding lactose or isopropyl-β-D-thiogalactopyranoside (IPTG).
   2032..2053    +  protein_bind   CAP binding site: CAP binding activates transcription in the presence of cAMP. E. coli catabolite activator protein
   2068..2098    +  promoter       lac promoter: promoter for the E. coli lac operon
   2106..2122    +  protein_bind   lac operator: The lac repressor binds to the lac operator to inhibit transcription in E. coli. This inhibition can be relieved by adding lactose or isopropyl-β-D-thiogalactopyranoside (IPTG). lac repressor encoded by lacI
   2167..2185    +  promoter       T3 promoter: promoter for bacteriophage T3 RNA polymerase
   2198..2238    +  misc_feature   MCS (fragment): pBluescript multiple cloning site
   2804..2887    +  CDS            large T antigen (fragment): large T antigen from SV40 (simian virus 40)
   2910..3044    +  polyA_signal   SV40 poly(A) signal: SV40 polyadenylation signal
   3443..3518    +  misc_RNA       gRNA scaffold: guide RNA scaffold for the Streptococcus pyogenes CRISPR/Cas9 system
   3531..3551    -  CDS            lacZα (fragment): LacZα fragment of β-galactosidase; lacZ fragment
   3555..3678    +  protein_bind   attR3: mutant version of attR; recombination site for the Gateway® LR reaction LR Clonase™
   3704..3734    +  promoter       lac UV5 promoter: E. coli lac promoter with an "up" mutation
   3758..3787    +  promoter       cat promoter (fragment): promoter of the E. coli cat gene encoding chloramphenicol acetyltransferase
   3788..4447    +  CDS            CmR: chloramphenicol acetyltransferase; cat; confers resistance to chloramphenicol
   4626..4784    +  CDS            ccdA (fragment): CCDA_ECO57 - Also known as H, letA. Experimental evidence at protein level: Swiss-Prot protein existence level 1. Antitoxin component of a type II toxin-antitoxin (TA) system which inhibits the post-segregational killing (PSK) of plasmid-free cells, also referred to as a plasmid addiction system. Binds to and blocks the activity of CcdB; will also remove bound CcdB protein from the CcdB-GyrA complex by forming a CcdA-CcdB complex, a process termed rejuvenation. Functions as a transcriptional corepressor for the ccdAB operon, repression also requires CcdB (By similarity). From Escherichia coli
   4789..5094    +  CDS            ccdB: CcdB, a bacterial toxin that poisons DNA gyrase; ccdB; Plasmids containing the ccdB gene cannot be propagated in standard E. coli strains.
   5135..5254    -  protein_bind   attR1: mutant version of attR; recombination site for the Gateway® LR reaction LR Clonase™
   5238..5258    -  protein_bind   attB4: mutant version of attB; core recombination site for the Gateway® BP reaction BP Clonase™
   5840..6127    -  CDS            tyr (fragment) (sequence partly withheld): TYRO_ORYLA - Also known as tyro. Experimental evidence at transcript level: Swiss-Prot protein existence level 2. This is a copper-containing oxidase that functions in the formation of pigments such as melanins and other polyphenolic compounds. From Oryzias latipes (Japanese rice fish) (Japanese killifish).
   6127..6348    +  rep_origin     M13 ori (fragment) (sequence partly withheld): M13 bacteriophage origin of replication; arrow indicates direction of (+) strand synthesis
