>Addgene plasmid #63157 | pDestTol2pA2-U6:gRNA | addgene full sequence | sequence record 200862 | Addgene NGS Result
CACTTTTCGGGGAAATGTGCGCGGAACCCCTATTTGTTTATTTTTCTAAATACATTCAAATATGTATCCG
CTCATGAGACAATAACCCTGATAAATGCTTCAATAATATTGAAAAAGGAAGAGTATGAGTATTCAACATT
TCCGTGTCGCCCTTATTCCCTTTTTTGCGGCATTTTGCCTTCCTGTTTTTGCTCACCCAGAAACGCTGGT
GAAAGTAAAAGATGCTGAAGATCAGTTGGGTGCACGAGTGGGTTACATCGAACTGGATCTCAACAGCGGT
AAGATCCTTGAGAGTTTTCGCCCCGAAGAACGTTTTCCAATGATGAGCACTTTTAAAGTTCTGCTATGTG
GCGCGGTATTATCCCGTATTGACGCCGGGCAAGAGCAACTCGGTCGCCGCATACACTATTCTCAGAATGA
CTTGGTTGAGTACTCACCAGTCACAGAAAAGCATCTTACGGATGGCATGACAGTAAGAGAATTATGCAGT
GCTGCCATAACCATGAGTGATAACACTGCGGCCAACTTACTTCTGACAACGATCGGAGGACCGAAGGAGC
TAACCGCTTTTTTGCACAACATGGGGGATCATGTAACTCGCCTTGATCGTTGGGAACCGGAGCTGAATGA
AGCCATACCAAACGACGAGCGTGACACCACGATGCCTGTAGCAATGGCAACAACGTTGCGCAAACTATTA
ACTGGCGAACTACTTACTCTAGCTTCCCGGCAACAATTAATAGACTGGATGGAGGCGGATAAAGTTGCAG
GACCACTTCTGCGCTCGGCCCTTCCGGCTGGCTGGTTTATTGCTGATAAATCTGGAGCCGGTGAGCGTGG
GTCTCGCGGTATCATTGCAGCACTGGGGCCAGATGGTAAGCCCTCCCGTATCGTAGTTATCTACACGACG
GGGAGTCAGGCAACTATGGATGAACGAAATAGACAGATCGCTGAGATAGGTGCCTCACTGATTAAGCATT
GGTAACTGTCAGACCAAGTTTACTCATATATACTTTAGATTGATTTAAAACTTCATTTTTAATTTAAAAG
GATCTAGGTGAAGATCCTTTTTGATAATCTCATGACCAAAATGCCTTAACGTGAGTTTTCGTTCCACTGA
GCGTCAGACCCCGTAGAAAAGATCAAAGGATCTTCTTGAGATCCTTTTTTTCTGCGCGTAATCTGCTGCT
TGCAAACAAAAAAACCACCGCTACCAGCGGTGGTTTGTTTGCCGGATCAAGAGCTACCAACTCTTTTTCC
GAAGGTAACTGGCTTCAGCAGAGCGCAGATACCAAATACTGTTCTTCTAGTGTAGCCGTAGTTAGGCCAC
CACTTCAAGAACTCTGTAGCACCGCCTACATACCTCGCTCTGCTAATCCTGTTACCAGTGGCTGCTGCCA
GTGGCGATAAGTCGTGTCTTACCGGGTTGGACTCAAGACGATAGTTACCGGATAAGGCGCAGCGGTCGGG
CTGAACGGGGGGTTCGTGCACACAGCCCAGCTTGGAGCGAACGACCTACACCGAACTGAGATACCTACAG
CGTGAGCTATGAGAAAGCGCCACGCTTCCCGAAGGGAGAAAGGCGGACAGGTATCCGGTAAGCGGCAGGG
TCGGAACAGGAGAGCGCACGAGGGAGCTTCCAGGGGGAAACGCCTGGTATCTTTATAGTCCTGTCGGGTT
TCGCCACCTCTGACTTGAGCGTCGATTTTTGTGATGCTCGTCAGGGGGGCGGAGCCTATGGAAAAACGCC
AGCAACGCGGCCTTTTTACGGTTCCTGGCCTTTTGCTGGCCTTTTGCTCACATGTTCTTTCCTGCGTTAT
CCCCTGATTCTGTGGATAACCGTATTACCGCCTTTGAGTGAGCTGATACCGCTCGCCGCAGCCGAACGAC
CGAGCGCAGCGAGTCAGTGAGCGAGGAAGCGGAAGAGCGCCCAATACGCAAACCGCCTCTCCCCGCGCGT
TGGCCGATTCATTAATGCAGCTGGCACGACAGGTTTCCCGACTGGAAAGCGGGCAGTGAGCGCAACGCAA
TTAATGTGAGTTAGCTCACTCATTAGGCACCCCAGGCTTTACACTTTATGCTTCCGGCTCGTATGTTGTG
TGGAATTGTGAGCGGATAACAATTTCACACAGGAAACAGCTATGACCATGATTACGCCAAGCGCGCAATT
AACCCTCACTAAAGGGAACAAAAGCTGGAGCTCCACCGCGGTGGCGGCCGCTCTAGAACTAGTGGATCTG
CTGGGCTTGCTGAAGGTAGGGGGTCAAGAACCAGAGGTGTAAAGTACTTGAGTAATTTTACTTGATTACT
GTACTTAAGTATTATTTTTGGGGATTTTTACTTTACTTGAGTACAATTAAAAATCAATACTTTTACTTTT
ACTTAATTACATTTTTTTAGAAAAAAAAGTACTTTTTACTCCTTACAATTTTATTTACAGTCAAAAAGTA
CTTATTTTTTGGAGATCACTTCATTCTATTTTCCCTTGCTATTACCAAACCAATTGAATTGCGCTGATGC
CCAGTTTAATTTAAATGTTATTTATTCTGCCTATGAAAATCGTTTTCACATTATATGAAATTGGTCAGAC
ATGTTCATTGGTCCTTTGGAAGTGACGTCATGTCACATCTATTACCACAATGCACAGCACCTTGACCTGG
AAATTAGGGAAATTATAACAGTCAATCAGTGGAAGAAAATGGAGGAAGTATGTGATTCATCAGCAGCTGC
GAGCAGCACAGTCCAAAATCAGCCACAGGATCAAGAGCACCCGTGGCCGTATCTTCGCAGATCTGATCTA
GAGGATCATAATCAGCCATACCACATTTGTAGAGGTTTTACTTGCTTTAAAAAACCTCCCACACCTCCCC
CTGAACCTGAAACATAAAATGAATGCAATTGTTGTTGTTAACTTGTTTATTGCAGCTTATAATGGTTACA
AATAAAGCAATAGCATCACAAATTTCACAAATAAAGCATTTTTTTCACTGCATTCTAGTTGTGGTTTGTC
CAAACTCATCAATGTATCTTATCATGTCTGGATCATCATCGATGCGTCTTTTGTTCTGGTCATCAAGGAG
GGGGGAATGTTCTGCGCATGCCTGTGGGGGAGGGAGAAGGACACGTCACTGAAAACGTCCCTGCATCACA
CCGAGACACCCAATCACTCAAGCCGAGACCAGATAATTTTGCATATGCTTTAAAGTTTGAAAAATACCAC
GGTAAACCCTCACACAAACTCTGGATTTGAGATCTTTCAGGTTTTATCAGTTTGCAGGTTTATGTCACCA
TGATATAGGGTCAGACTTGATCTAAGGGAGCTGAATAAGTGGTTTAGTCACTCACCACCTCCCAAAAACA
TACCCAGAAGTCCCTGGTATATATAGCTCTCCCTCCAGCTCTTGGTTCGGCTAGCACTCCTCAGTGACGA
GGAGTCAGTAGCGTTTTAGAGCTAGAAATAGCAAGTTAAAATAAGGCTAGTCCGTTATCAACTTGAAAAA
GTGGCACCGAGTCGGTGCTTTTTTGGTACCGTAAAACGACGGCCAGTGAATTATCAACTATGTATAATAA
AGTTGAACGAGAAACGTAAAATGATATAAATATCAATATATTAAATTAGATTTTGCATAAAAAACAGACT
ACATAATACTGTAAAACACAACATATCCAGTCACTATGGCGGCCGCATTAGGCACCCCAGGCTTTACACT
TTATGCTTCCGGCTCGTATAATGTGTGGATTTTGAGTTAGGATCCGTCGAGATTTTCAGGAGCTAAGGAA
GCTAAAATGGAGAAAAAAATCACTGGATATACCACCGTTGATATATCCCAATGGCATCGTAAAGAACATT
TTGAGGCATTTCAGTCAGTTGCTCAATGTACCTATAACCAGACCGTTCAGCTGGATATTACGGCCTTTTT
AAAGACCGTAAAGAAAAATAAGCACAAGTTTTATCCGGCCTTTATTCACATTCTTGCCCGCCTGATGAAT
GCTCATCCGGAATTCCGTATGGCAATGAAAGACGGTGAGCTGGTGATATGGGATAGTGTTCACCCTTGTT
ACACCGTTTTCCATGAGCAAACTGAAACGTTTTCATCGCTCTGGAGTGAATACCACGACGATTTCCGGCA
GTTTCTACACATATATTCGCAAGATGTGGCGTGTTACGGTGAAAACCTGGCCTATTTCCCTAAAGGGTTT
ATTGAGAATATGTTTTTCGTCTCAGCCAATCCCTGGGTGAGTTTCACCAGTTTTGATTTAAACGTGGCCA
ATATGGACAACTTCTTCGCCCCCGTTTTCACCATGGGCAAATATTATACGCAAGGCGACAAGGTGCTGAT
GCCGCTGGCGATTCAGGTTCATCATGCCGTTTGTGATGGCTTCCATGTCGGCAGAATGCTTAATGAATTA
CAACAGTACTGCGATGAGTGGCAGGCGGGGCGTAATCTAGAGGATCCGGCTTACTAAAAGCCAGATAACA
GTATGCGTATTTGCGCGCTGATTTTTGCGGTATAAGAATATATACTGATATGTATACCCGAAGTATGTCA
AAAAGAGGTATGCTATGAAGCAGCGTATTACAGTGACAGTTGACAGCGACAGCTATCAGTTGCTCAAGGC
ATATATGATGTCAATATCTCCGGTTCGGTAAGCACAACCATGCAGAATGAAGCCCGTCGTCTGCGTGCCG
AACGCTGGAAAGCGGAAAATCAGGAAGGGATGGCTGAGGTCGCCCGGTTTATTGAAATGAACGGCTCCTT
TGCCGACGAGAACAGGGGCTGGTGAAATGCAGTTTAAGGTTTACACCTATAAAAGAGAGAGCCGTTATCG
TCTGTTTGTGGATGTACAGAGTGATATTATTGACACGCCCGGGCGACGGATGGTGATCCCCCTGGCCAGT
GCACGTCTGCTGTCAGATAAAGTCCCCCGTGAACTTTACCCGGTGGTGCATATCGGGGATGAAAGCTGGC
GCATGATGACCACCGATATGGCCAGTGTGCCGGTCTCCGTTATCGGGGAAGAAGTGGCTGATCTCAGCCA
CCGCGAAAATGACATCAAAAACGCCATTAACCTGATGTTCTGGGGAATATAAATGTCAGGCTCCCTTATA
CACAGCCAGTCTGCAGGTCGACCATAGTGACTGGATATGTTGTGTTTTACAGTATTATGTAGTCTGTTTT
TTATGCAAAATCTAATTTAATATATTGATATTTATATCATTTTACGTTTCTCGTTCAACTTTTCTATACA
AAGTTGATAGCTTGGCGTAATCATGGTCATAGCTGTTTCCTGCTCGAGGGCCCATCTGGCCTGTGTTTCA
GACACCAGGGAGTCTCTGCTCACGTTTCCTGCTATTTGCAGCCTCTCTATCAAGACTAATACACCTCTTC
CCGCATCGGCTGCCTGTGAGAGGCTTTTCAGCACTGCAGGATTGCTTTTCAGCCCCAAAAGAGCTAGGCT
TGACACTAACAATTTTGAGAATCAGCTTCTACTGAAGTTAAATCTGAGGTTTTACAACTTTGAGTAGCGT
GTACTGGCATTAGATTGTCTGTCTTATAGTTTGATAATTAAATACAAACAGTTCTAAAGCAGGATAAAAC
CTTGTATGCATTTCATTTAATGTTTTTTGAGATTAAAAGCTTAAACAAGAATCTCTAGTTTTCTTTCTTG
CTTTTACTTTTACTTCCTTAATACTCAAGTACAATTTTAATGGAGTACTTTTTTACTTTTACTCAAGTAA
GATTCTAGCCAGATACTTTTACTTTTAATTGAGTAAAATTTTCCCTAAGTACTTGTACTTTCACTTGAGT
AAAATTTTTGAGTACTTTTTACACCTCTGTCAAGAACTCCTGGACAAACCTCTGACCTGTGTGGAACAGA
GTGGATATGGGTGTCTGAACAGATATTCACGTCTTTTGCAGATCAGAGGGCATTTCTGGTGTTGTGCAAT
GACCTGGGTCCAACAGGTAGGCGTACTCGTATCCAAGAGCATTGTTGGACAGGAGGTAGTCTCCATTCCT
ATAAAGAGGAAGGAATGGCACCATGTAGTAGCCGTCATTGTGGCCAATTGGTGCATTGGTACGTGGGTAG
ATGGACCGGGGAGGCTGATGAGTTCTTAGCCAGC
[32 nt withheld, positions 6125-6156]
CCTTTGACGTTGGAGTCCACGTTCTTT
[37 nt withheld, positions 6184-6220]
ACCCTATCTCGGTCTATTCTTTTGATTTATAAGGGATTTTGCCGATTTCGGCCTATTGGTTAAAAAATGA
GCTGATTTAACAAAAATTTAACGCGAATTTTAACAAAATATTAACGCTTACAATTTAGGTGG
Features (pLannotate 1.2.2; 23 found; start..end, strand, type, name):
     20..124     +  promoter       AmpR promoter: bla
    125..985     +  CDS            AmpR: β-lactamase; bla; confers resistance to ampicillin, carbenicillin, and related antibiotics
   1156..1744    +  rep_origin     ori: high-copy-number ColE1/pMB1/pBR322/pUC origin of replication
   1927..2019    +  CDS            lacI (fragment): lac repressor; lacI; The lac repressor binds to the lac operator to inhibit transcription in E. coli. This inhibition can be relieved by adding lactose or isopropyl-β-D-thiogalactopyranoside (IPTG).
   2032..2053    +  protein_bind   CAP binding site: CAP binding activates transcription in the presence of cAMP. E. coli catabolite activator protein
   2068..2098    +  promoter       lac promoter: promoter for the E. coli lac operon
   2106..2122    +  protein_bind   lac operator: The lac repressor binds to the lac operator to inhibit transcription in E. coli. This inhibition can be relieved by adding lactose or isopropyl-β-D-thiogalactopyranoside (IPTG). lac repressor encoded by lacI
   2167..2185    +  promoter       T3 promoter: promoter for bacteriophage T3 RNA polymerase
   2198..2238    +  misc_feature   MCS (fragment): pBluescript multiple cloning site
   2804..2887    +  CDS            large T antigen (fragment): large T antigen from SV40 (simian virus 40)
   2910..3044    +  polyA_signal   SV40 poly(A) signal: SV40 polyadenylation signal
   3443..3518    +  misc_RNA       gRNA scaffold: guide RNA scaffold for the Streptococcus pyogenes CRISPR/Cas9 system
   3531..3551    -  CDS            lacZα (fragment): LacZα fragment of β-galactosidase; lacZ fragment
   3555..3678    +  protein_bind   attR3: mutant version of attR; recombination site for the Gateway® LR reaction LR Clonase™
   3703..3733    +  promoter       lac UV5 promoter: E. coli lac promoter with an "up" mutation
   3757..3786    +  promoter       cat promoter (fragment): promoter of the E. coli cat gene encoding chloramphenicol acetyltransferase
   3787..4467    +  CDS            CmR: chloramphenicol acetyltransferase confers resistance to chloramphenicol
   4624..4782    +  CDS            ccdA (fragment): CCDA_ECO57 - Also known as H, letA. Experimental evidence at protein level: Swiss-Prot protein existence level 1. Antitoxin component of a type II toxin-antitoxin (TA) system which inhibits the post-segregational killing (PSK) of plasmid-free cells, also referred to as a plasmid addiction system. Binds to and blocks the activity of CcdB; will also remove bound CcdB protein from the CcdB-GyrA complex by forming a CcdA-CcdB complex, a process termed rejuvenation. Functions as a transcriptional corepressor for the ccdAB operon, repression also requires CcdB (By similarity). From Escherichia coli
   4787..5092    +  CDS            ccdB: CcdB, a bacterial toxin that poisons DNA gyrase; ccdB; Plasmids containing the ccdB gene cannot be propagated in standard E. coli strains.
   5133..5252    -  protein_bind   attR1: mutant version of attR; recombination site for the Gateway® LR reaction LR Clonase™
   5236..5256    -  protein_bind   attB4: mutant version of attB; core recombination site for the Gateway® BP reaction BP Clonase™
   5838..6125    -  CDS            tyr (fragment) (sequence partly withheld): TYRO_ORYLA - Also known as tyro. Experimental evidence at transcript level: Swiss-Prot protein existence level 2. This is a copper-containing oxidase that functions in the formation of pigments such as melanins and other polyphenolic compounds. From Oryzias latipes (Japanese rice fish) (Japanese killifish).
   6125..6346    +  rep_origin     M13 ori (fragment) (sequence partly withheld): M13 bacteriophage origin of replication; arrow indicates direction of (+) strand synthesis
