[The description below was written by a language model from this plasmid's Addgene catalogue record and pLannotate feature annotations shown in this document.]
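Description:
pDestTol2pA2-U6:gRNA is an empty Gateway destination vector for Tol2 transposon transgenesis and CRISPR/Cas9 gene disruption in zebrafish, derived from the Tol2Kit destination plasmid pDestTol2pA2. It is about 6.35 kb and rests on a pBluescript-type backbone with a high-copy ColE1/pUC origin, an ampicillin resistance gene, remnants of the lac regulatory region, a T3 promoter and a partial M13 origin. The Gateway cassette is bounded by attR-type sites (annotated as attR3 and an attR1/attB4-like site, consistent with a multisite R4-R3 arrangement). It carries a chloramphenicol resistance gene and the ccdB gyrase toxin. The plasmid is therefore selected on both antibiotics and must be maintained in a ccdB-tolerant strain. An LR reaction replaces the cassette with the user's entry-clone elements and allows counter-selection against unrecombined vector.

The modification to the parent backbone is a zebrafish U6 promoter driving a Streptococcus pyogenes gRNA scaffold, with BseRI sites for inserting the target-specific seed sequence by restriction cloning. The automated annotation detects the scaffold, which lies between an SV40 poly(A) signal and the Gateway cassette, but it does not label the U6 promoter or the Tol2 transposon arms. A fragment matching medaka tyrosinase probably reflects sequence associated with the Tol2 element. The SV40 poly(A) signal lies next to the recombination cassette and would terminate the transcript assembled there.

According to the associated publication title, the vector belongs to a system for tissue-specific gene disruption, in which a promoter-driven Cas9 would presumably be recombined in alongside the ubiquitously expressed guide RNA. The depositor and sequencing-derived records differ by only two nucleotides and have essentially identical annotations.
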