Addgene plasmid #63157: pDestTol2pA2-U6:gRNA
Purpose: (Empty Backbone) Destination vector for Gateway based on vector #394 from the Tol2Kit, containing a gRNA scaffold under the control of a zebrafish U6 promoter.
Depositing lab: Leonard Zon. Depositing organization: Boston Children's Hospital. Publication: A CRISPR/Cas9 Vector System for Tissue-Specific Gene Disruption in Zebrafish. Ablain J, Durand EM, Yang S, Zhou Y, Zon LI. Dev Cell. 2015 Mar 4. pii: S1534-5807(15)00075-1. doi: 10.1016/j.devcel.2015.01.032. PubMed 25752963.
Backbone
  Vector backbone: pDestTol2pA2 (Tol2Kit#394)
  Backbone size (bp): 6354
  Modifications to backbone: Added a zebrafish U6 promoter driving a gRNA scaffold containing BseRI sites to clone the seed
  Vector type: CRISPR ; Tol2 destination vector for Gateway
Growth in bacteria
  Bacterial resistance: Chloramphenicol and Ampicillin, 25 & 100 μg/mL
  Growth temperature: 37°C
  Growth strain: ccdB Survival
  Copy number: Unknown
Gene/Insert
  Cloning method: Restriction Enzyme
  Sequencing primers: 5′ GAGGATCATAATCAGCCATA
Terms and licenses: Academic/Nonprofit Terms; Industry Terms: Not Available to Industry
Depositor comments: Reference for the Tol2Kit: Kwan, K.M., Fujimoto, E., Grabher, C., Mangum, B.D., Hardy, M.E., Campbell, D.S., Parant, J.M., Yost, H.J., Kanki, J.P., and Chien, C.B. (2007). The Tol2kit: a multisite gateway-based construction kit for Tol2 transposon transgenesis constructs. Dev Dyn 236, 3088-3099.
How to cite: pDestTol2pA2-U6:gRNA was a gift from Leonard Zon (Addgene plasmid # 63157 ; http://n2t.net/addgene:63157 ; RRID:Addgene_63157)
