>Addgene plasmid #63157 | pDestTol2pA2-U6:gRNA | addgene partial sequence | sequence record 109280 | T3 5'-GCAATTAACCCTCACTAAAGG-3'
CGGTGGCGGCCGCTCTAGAACTAGTGGATCTGCTGGGCTTGCTGAAGGTAGGGGGTCAAGAACCAGAGGT
GTAAAGTACTTGAGTAATTTTACTTGATTACTGTACTTAAGTATTATTTTTGGGGATTTTTACTTTACTT
GAGTACAATTAAAAATCAATACTTTTACTTTTACTTAATTACATTTTTTTAGAAAAAAAAGTACTTTTTA
CTCCTTACAATTTTATTTACAGTCAAAAAGTACTTATTTTTTGGAGATCACTTCATTCTATTTTCCCTTG
CTATTACCAAACCAATTGAATTGCGCTGATGCCCAGTTTAATTTAAATGTTATTTATTCTGCCTATGAAA
ATCGTTTTCACATTATATGAAATTGGTCAGACATGTTCATTGGTCCTTTGGAAGTGACGTCATGTCACAT
CTATTACCACAATGCACAGCACCTTGACCTGGAAATTAGGGAAATTATAACAGTCAATCAGTGGAAGAAA
ATGGAGGAAGTATGTGATTCATCAGCAGCTGCGAGCAGCACAGTCCAAAATCAGCCACAGGATCAAGAGC
ACCCGTGGCCGTATCTTCGCAGATCTGATCTAGAGGATCATAATCAGCCATACCACATTTGTAGAGGTTT
TACTTGCTTTAAAAAACCTCCCACACCTCCCCCTGAACCTGAAACATAAAATGAATGCAATTGTTGTTGT
TAACTTGTTTATTGCAGCTTATAATGGTTACAAATAAAGCAATAGCATCACAAATTTCACAAATAAAGCA
TTTTTTTCACTGCATTCTA
