>Addgene plasmid #63157 | pDestTol2pA2-U6:gRNA | addgene partial sequence | sequence record 137264 | ccdb-rev 5'-ATATGCACCACCGGGTAAAG-3'
GGATCACCATCCGTCGCCCGGGCGTGTCAATAATATCACTCTGTACATCCACAAACAGACGATAACGGCT
CTCTCTTTTATAGGTGTAAACCTTAAACTGCATTTCACCAGCCCCTGTTCTCGTCGGCAAAGGAGCCGTT
CATTTCAATAAACCGGGCGACCTCAGCCATCCCTTCCTGATTTTCCGCTTTCCAGCGTTCGGCACGCAGA
CGACGGGCTTCATTCTGCATGGTTGTGCTTACCGAACCGGAGATATTGACATCATATATGCCTTGAGCAA
CTGATAGCTGTCGCTGTCAACTGTCACTGTAATACGCTGCTTCATAGCATACCTCTTTTTGACATACTTC
GGGTATACATATCAGTATATATTCTTATACCGCAAAAATCAGCGCGCAAATACGCATACTGTTATCTGGC
TTTTAGTAAGCCGGATCCTCTAGATTACGCCCCGCCTGCCACTCATCGCAGTACTGTTGTAATTCATTAA
GCATTCTGCCGACATGGAAGCCATCACAAACGGCATGATGAACCTGAATCGCCAGCGGCATCAGCACCTT
GTCGCCTTGCGTATAATATTTGCCCATGGTGAAAACGGGGGCGAAGAAGTTGTCCATATTGGCCACGTTT
AAATCAAAACTGGTGAAACTCACCCAGG
