>Addgene plasmid #63157 | pDestTol2pA2-U6:gRNA | addgene partial sequence | sequence record 141439 | CAT-R 5'-GCAACTGACTGAAATGCCTC-3'
TATCAACGGTGGTATATCCAGTGATTTTTTTCTCCATTTTAGCTTCCTTAGCTCCTGAAAATCTCGACGG
ATCCTAACTCAAAATCCACACATTATACGAGCCGGAAGCATAAAGTGTAAAGCCTGGGGTGCCTAATGCG
GCCGCCATAGTGACTGGATATGTTGTGTTTTACAGTATTATGTAGTCTGTTTTTTATGCAAAATCTAATT
TAATATATTGATATTTATATCATTTTACGTTTCTCGTTCAACTTTATTATACATAGTTGATAATTCACTG
GCCGTCGTTTTACGGTACCAAAAAAGCACCGACTCGGTGCCACTTTTTCAAGTTGATAACGGACTAGCCT
TATTTTAACTTGCTATTTCTAGCTCTAAAACGCTACTGACTCCTCGTCACTGAGGAGTGCTAGCCGAACC
AAGAGCTGGAGGGAGAGCTATATATACCAGGGACTTCTGGGTATGTTTTTGGGAGGTGGTGAGTGACTAA
ACCACTTATTCAGCTCCCTTAGATCAAGTCTGACCCTATATCATGGTGACATAAACCTGCAAACTGATAA
AACCTGAAAGATCTCAAATCCAGAGTTTGTGTGAGGGTTTACCGTGGTATTTTTCAAACTTTAAAGCATA
TGCAAAATTATCTGGTCTCGGCTTGAGTGATTGGGTGTCTCGGTGTGATGCAGGGACGTTTTCAGTGACG
TGTCCTTCTCCCTCCCCCACAGGCATGCGCAGAACATTCCCCCCTCCTTGATGAC
