>Addgene plasmid #63157 | pDestTol2pA2-U6:gRNA | addgene partial sequence | sequence record 141440 | ccdB-Fwd  5'-GCATGATGACCACCGATATG-3'
TGGCTGATCTCAGCCACCGCGAAAATGACATCAAAAACGCCATTAACCTGATGTTCTGGGGAATATAAAT
GTCAGGCTCCCTTATACACAGCCAGTCTGCAGGTCGACCATAGTGACTGGATATGTTGTGTTTTACAGTA
TTATGTAGTCTGTTTTTTATGCAAAATCTAATTTAATATATTGATATTTATATCATTTTACGTTTCTCGT
TCAACTTTTCTATACAAAGTTGATAGCTTGGCGTAATCATGGTCATAGCTGTTTCCTGCTCGAGGGCCCA
TCTGGCCTGTGTTTCAGACACCAGGGAGTCTCTGCTCACGTTTCCTGCTATTTGCAGCCTCTCTATCAAG
ACTAATACACCTCTTCCCGCATCGGCTGCCTGTGAGAGGCTTTTCAGCACTGCAGGATTGCTTTTCAGCC
CCAAAAGAGCTAGGCTTGACACTAACAATTTTGAGAATCAGCTTCTACTGAAGTTAAATCTGAGGTTTTA
CAACTTTGAGTAGCGTGTACTGGCATTAGATTGTCTGTCTTATAGTTTGATAATTAAATACAAACAGTTC
TAAAGCAGGATAAAACCTTGTATGCATTTCATTTAATGTTTTTTGAGATTAAAAGCTTAAACAAGAATCT
CTAGTTTTCTTTCTTGCTTTTACTTTTACTTCCTTAATACTCAAGTACAATTTTAATGGAGTACTTTTTT
ACTTTTACTCAAGTAAGATTCTAGCCAGATACTTTTACTTTTAATTGAGTAAAATTTTCCCTAAGTACTT
GTACTTTCACTTGAGTAAAATTTTTGAGTACTTTTTACACCTCTGTC
